>Addgene plasmid #25237 | CBX4 | depositor partial sequence | sequence record 11711 | Author sequence
GAGCACGTCTTCGCGGTGGAGAGCATCGAGAAGAAGCGGATCCGCAAGGGCAGAGTGGAGTATCTGGTGA
AATGGAGAGGCTGGTCGCCCAAATATAACACGTGGGAACCGGAGGAGAACATCCTGGACCCCAGGCTGCT
GATCGCCTTCCAGAACAGGGAACGGCAGGAGCAG
