>Addgene plasmid #25237 | CBX4 | addgene partial sequence | sequence record 31317 | 25237 with T7
AATTCCCTCTGAATATTTTGTTTACTTTAAGAAGGAGATATACCATGGGCAGCAGCCATCATCATCATCA
TCACAGCAGCGGCCTGGTTCCGCGTGGTAGTGAGCACGTCTTCGCGGTGGAGAGCATCGAGAAGAAGCGG
ATCCGCAAGGGCAGAGTGGAGTATCTGGTGAAATGGAGAGGCTGGTCGCCCAAATATAACACGTGGGAAC
CGGAGGAGAACATCCTGGACCCCAGGCTGCTGATCGCCTTCCAGAACAGGGAACGGCAGGAGCAGTGATG
ACGAAGCTTGCGGCCGCACTCGAGCACCACCACCACCACCACTGAGATCCGGCTGCTAACAAAGCCCGAA
AGGAAGCTGAGTTGGCTGCTGCCACCGCTGAGCAATAACTAGCATAACCCCTTGGGGCCTCTAAACGGGT
CTTGAGGGGTTTTTTGCTGAAAGGAGGAACTATATCCGGATTGGCGAATGGG
[124 nt withheld, positions 473-596]
C
[91 nt withheld, positions 598-688]
A
[49 nt withheld, positions 690-738]
CCTTTGACGTTGGAGTCCACGTTCTTT
[37 nt withheld, positions 766-802]
ACCCTATCTCGGTCTATTCTTTTGATTTATAAGGGATTTTGCCGATTTCGGCCTATTGGTTAAAAAATGA
GCTGATTTAACAAAAATTTAACGCG
