[The description below was written by a language model from this plasmid's Addgene catalogue record.]
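Description:
CBX4 is a bacterial expression plasmid built on the pET28a-LIC backbone, a ligation-independent-cloning derivative of the pET28a vector series. It confers kanamycin resistance, is recorded as low copy, and is propagated in a standard cloning strain. The record supplies no feature table, so the origin of replication and other backbone elements are not explicitly listed here.

The insert, designated CBX4_02, is a 174 bp fragment of human chromobox homolog 4 (CBX4, also known as PC2 or NBP16), a Polycomb-group protein. At this length it encodes only a short segment of the protein rather than the full open reading frame, consistent with the depositor's note that the clone may not be the complete ORF; the record does not state which residues or domain are covered. Expression is driven by the T7 promoter, which requires a host supplying T7 RNA polymerase. The insert was introduced by ligation-independent cloning in frame with backbone-encoded N-terminal elements: a 6x His tag, which allows purification by immobilised metal affinity chromatography, followed by a TEV protease cleavage site, which allows the tag to be removed after purification. The flanking T7 promoter and T7 terminator regions also serve as the sequencing primer sites.

The stated purpose is recombinant production of the CBX4 fragment in bacteria for structure determination, and the record links the construct to two deposited protein structures. It is therefore suited to producing purified protein for structural, biophysical or binding studies of this region of CBX4.
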