Addgene plasmid #25237: CBX4
Purpose: Bacterial expression for structure determination; may not be full ORF
Depositing lab: Cheryl Arrowsmith. Depositing organization: University of Toronto.
Backbone
  Vector backbone: pET28a-LIC
  Backbone manufacturer: SGC (Addgene plasmid # 26094)
  Backbone size w/o insert (bp): 7328
  Vector type: Bacterial Expression
Growth in bacteria
  Bacterial resistance: Kanamycin, 50 μg/mL
  Growth temperature: 37°C
  Growth strain: DH5alpha
  Copy number: Low Copy
Gene/Insert
  Gene/Insert name: CBX4_02 (alt names: PDB IDs: 2K28, 5EPL; chromobox homolog 4; CBX4)
  Species: H. sapiens (human)
  Insert size (bp): 174
  Entrez Gene: CBX4 (a.k.a. NBP16, PC2)
  Promoter: T7
  Tag / fusion protein: 6x His (N terminal on backbone); TEV cleavage site (N terminal on backbone)
  Cloning method: Ligation Independent Cloning
  Sequencing primers: 5′ T7; 3′ T7-term
Terms and licenses: Academic/Nonprofit Terms; Industry Terms: Not Available to Industry
Depositor comments: For more information, please see: http://www.thesgc.org/structures/2K28/ http://www.thesgc.org/structures/5EPL/
How to cite: CBX4 was a gift from Cheryl Arrowsmith (Addgene plasmid # 25237 ; http://n2t.net/addgene:25237 ; RRID:Addgene_25237)
